>Addgene plasmid #172281 | pEGFP-N1-1x | addgene full sequence | sequence record 338275 | Addgene NGS Result
CGTTACATAACTTACGGTAAATGGCCCGCCTGGCTGACCGCCCAACGACCCCCGCCCATTGACGTCAATA
ATGACGTATGTTCCCATAGTAACGCCAATAGGGACTTTCCATTGACGTCAATGGGTGGAGTATTTACGGT
AAACTGCCCACTTGGCAGTACATCAAGTGTATCATATGCCAAGTACGCCCCCTATTGACGTCAATGACGG
TAAATGGCCCGCCTGGCATTATGCCCAGTACATGACCTTATGGGACTTTCCTACTTGGCAGTACATCTAC
GTATTAGTCATCGCTATTACCATGGTGATGCGGTTTTGGCAGTACATCAATGGGCGTGGATAGCGGTTTG
ACTCACGGGGATTTCCAAGTCTCCACCCCATTGACGTCAATGGGAGTTTGTTTTGGCACCAAAATCAACG
GGACTTTCCAAAATGTCGTAACAACTCCGCCCCATTGACGCAAATGGGCGGTAGGCGTGTACGGTGGGAG
GTCTATATAAGCAGAGCTGGTTTAGTGAACCGTCAGATCCGCTAGCGCTACCGGACTCAGATCTCGAGCT
CAAGCTTCGAATTCGTCGACAGGAGTTGTGTTTGTGGACGAAGAGCACCAGCCAGCTGATCGACCTCGAG
CCGAGGGATCCACCGGTCGCCACCATGGTGAGCAAGGGCGAGGAGCTGTTCACCGGGGTGGTGCCCATCC
TGGTCGAGCTGGACGGCGACGTAAACGGCCACAAGTTCAGCGTGTCCGGCGAGGGCGAGGGCGATGCCAC
CTACGGCAAGCTGACCCTGAAGTTCATCTGCACCACCGGCAAGCTGCCCGTGCCCTGGCCCACCCTCGTG
ACCACCCTGACCTACGGCGTGCAGTGCTTCAGCCGCTACCCCGACCACATGAAGCAGCACGACTTCTTCA
AGTCCGCCATGCCCGAAGGCTACGTCCAGGAGCGCACCATCTTCTTCAAGGACGACGGCAACTACAAGAC
CCGCGCCGAGGTGAAGTTCGAGGGCGACACCCTGGTGAACCGCATCGAGCTGAAGGGCATCGACTTCAAG
GAGGACGGCAACATCCTGGGGCACAAGCTGGAGTACAACTACAACAGCCACAACGTCTATATCATGGCCG
ACAAGCAGAAGAACGGCATCAAGGTGAACTTCAAGATCCGCCACAACATCGAGGACGGCAGCGTGCAGCT
CGCCGACCACTACCAGCAGAACACCCCCATCGGCGACGGCCCCGTGCTGCTGCCCGACAACCACTACCTG
AGCACCCAGTCCAAGCTGAGCAAAGACCCCAACGAGAAGCGCGATCACATGGTCCTGCTGGAGTTCGTGA
CCGCCGCCGGGATCACTCTCGGCATGGACGAGCTGTACAAGTAAAGCGGCCGCGACTCTAGATCATAATC
AGCCATACCACATTTGTAGAGGTTTTACTTGCTTTAAAAAACCTCCCACACCTCCCCCTGAACCTGAAAC
ATAAAATGAATGCAATTGTTGTTGTTAACTTGTTTATTGCAGCTTATAATGGTTACAAATAAAGCAATAG
CATCACAAATTTCACAAATAAAGCATTTTTTTCACTGCATTCTAGTTGTGGTTTGTCCAAACTCATCAAT
GTATCTTAAGGCGTAAATTGTAAGCGTTAATATTTTGTTAAAATTCGCGTTAAATTTTTGTTAAATCAGC
TCATTTTTTAACCAATAGGCCGAAATCGGCAAAATCCCTTATAAATCAAAAGAATAGACCGAGATAGGGT
[37 nt withheld, positions 1751-1787]
AAAGAACGTGGACTCCAACGTCAAAGG
[49 nt withheld, positions 1815-1863]
T
[91 nt withheld, positions 1865-1955]
G
[124 nt withheld, positions 1957-2080]
CAGGTGGCACTTTTCGGGGAAATGTGCGCGGAACCCCTATTTGTTTATTTTTCTAAATACATTCAAATAT
GTATCCGCTCATGAGACAATAACCCTGATAAATGCTTCAATAATATTGAAAAAGGAAGAGTCCTGAGGCG
GAAAGAACCAGCTGTGGAATGTGTGTCAGTTAGGGTGTGGAAAGTCCCCAGGCTCCCCAGCAGGCAGAAG
TATGCAAAGCATGCATCTCAATTAGTCAGCAACCAGGTGTGGAAAGTCCCCAGGCTCCCCAGCAGGCAGA
AGTATGCAAAGCATGCATCTCAATTAGTCAGCAACCATAGTCCCGCCCCTAACTCCGCCCATCCCGCCCC
TAACTCCGCCCAGTTCCGCCCATTCTCCGCCCCATGGCTGACTAATTTTTTTTATTTATGCAGAGGCCGA
GGCCGCCTCGGCCTCTGAGCTATTCCAGAAGTAGTGAGGAGGCTTTTTTGGAGGCCTAGGCTTTTGCAAA
GATCGATCAAGAGACAGGATGAGGATCGTTTCGCATGATTGAACAAGATGGATTGCACGCAGGTTCTCCG
GCCGCTTGGGTGGAGAGGCTATTCGGCTATGACTGGGCACAACAGACAATCGGCTGCTCTGATGCCGCCG
TGTTCCGGCTGTCAGCGCAGGGGCGCCCGGTTCTTTTTGTCAAGACCGACCTGTCCGGTGCCCTGAATGA
ACTGCAAGACGAGGCAGCGCGGCTATCGTGGCTGGCCACGACGGGCGTTCCTTGCGCAGCTGTGCTCGAC
GTTGTCACTGAAGCGGGAAGGGACTGGCTGCTATTGGGCGAAGTGCCGGGGCAGGATCTCCTGTCATCTC
ACCTTGCTCCTGCCGAGAAAGTATCCATCATGGCTGATGCAATGCGGCGGCTGCATACGCTTGATCCGGC
TACCTGCCCATTCGACCACCAAGCGAAACATCGCATCGAGCGAGCACGTACTCGGATGGAAGCCGGTCTT
GTCGATCAGGATGATCTGGACGAAGAGCATCAGGGGCTCGCGCCAGCCGAACTGTTCGCCAGGCTCAAGG
CGAGCATGCCCGACGGCGAGGATCTCGTCGTGACCCATGGCGATGCCTGCTTGCCGAATATCATGGTGGA
AAATGGCCGCTTTTCTGGATTCATCGACTGTGGCCGGCTGGGTGTGGCGGACCGCTATCAGGACATAGCG
TTGGCTACCCGTGATATTGCTGAAGAGCTTGGCGGCGAATGGGCTGACCGCTTCCTCGTGCTTTACGGTA
TCGCCGCTCCCGATTCGCAGCGCATCGCCTTCTATCGCCTTCTTGACGAGTTCTTCTGAGCGGGACTCTG
GGGTTCGAAATGACCGACCAAGCGACGCCCAACCTGCCATCACGAGATTTCGATTCCACCGCCGCCTTCT
ATGAAAGGTTGGGCTTCGGAATCGTTTTCCGGGACGCCGGCTGGATGATCCTCCAGCGCGGGGATCTCAT
GCTGGAGTTCTTCGCCCACCCTAGGGGGAGGCTAACTGAAACACGGAAGGAGACAATACCGGAAGGAACC
CGCGCTATGACGGCAATAAAAAGACAGAATAAAACGCACGGTGTTGGGTCGTTTGTTCATAAACGCGGGG
TTCGGTCCCAGGGCTGGCACTCTGTCGATACCCCACCGAGACCCCATTGGGGCCAATACGCCCGCGTTTC
TTCCTTTTCCCCACCCCACCCCCCAAGTTCGGGTGAAGGCCCAGGGCTCGCAGCCAACGTCGGGGCGGCA
GGCCCTGCCATAGCCTCAGGTTACTCATATATACTTTAGATTGATTTAAAACTTCATTTTTAATTTAAAA
GGATCTAGGTGAAGATCCTTTTTGATAATCTCATGACCAAAATCCCTTAACGTGAGTTTTCGTTCCACTG
AGCGTCAGACCCCGTAGAAAAGATCAAAGGATCTTCTTGAGATCCTTTTTTTCTGCGCGTAATCTGCTGC
TTGCAAACAAAAAAACCACCGCTACCAGCGGTGGTTTGTTTGCCGGATCAAGAGCTACCAACTCTTTTTC
CGAAGGTAACTGGCTTCAGCAGAGCGCAGATACCAAATACTGTTCTTCTAGTGTAGCCGTAGTTAGGCCA
CCACTTCAAGAACTCTGTAGCACCGCCTACATACCTCGCTCTGCTAATCCTGTTACCAGTGGCTGCTGCC
AGTGGCGATAAGTCGTGTCTTACCGGGTTGGACTCAAGACGATAGTTACCGGATAAGGCGCAGCGGTCGG
GCTGAACGGGGGGTTCGTGCACACAGCCCAGCTTGGAGCGAACGACCTACACCGAACTGAGATACCTACA
GCGTGAGCTATGAGAAAGCGCCACGCTTCCCGAAGGGAGAAAGGCGGACAGGTATCCGGTAAGCGGCAGG
GTCGGAACAGGAGAGCGCACGAGGGAGCTTCCAGGGGGAAACGCCTGGTATCTTTATAGTCCTGTCGGGT
TTCGCCACCTCTGACTTGAGCGTCGATTTTTGTGATGCTCGTCAGGGGGGCGGAGCCTATGGAAAAACGC
CAGCAACGCGGCCTTTTTACGGTTCCTGGCCTTTTGCTGGCCTTTTGCTCACATGTTCTTTCCTGCGTTA
TCCCCTGATTCTGTGGATAACCGTATTACCGCCATGCATTAGTTATTAATAGTAATCAATTACGGGGTCA
TTAGTTCATAGCCCATATATGGAGTTCCG
Features (pLannotate 1.2.2; 15 found; start..end, strand, type, name):
      1..304     +  enhancer       CMV enhancer: human cytomegalovirus immediate early enhancer
    305..508     +  promoter       CMV promoter: human cytomegalovirus (CMV) immediate early promoter
    531..574     +  misc_feature   MCS (fragment): multiple cloning site
    655..1374    +  CDS            mEGFP: enhanced GFP with monomerizing A206K mutation (Zacharias et al., 2002) mammalian codon-optimized
   1391..1474    +  CDS            large T antigen (fragment): large T antigen from SV40 (simian virus 40)
   1497..1618    +  polyA_signal   SV40 poly(A) signal: SV40 polyadenylation signal
   1652..2080    -  rep_origin     f1 ori (sequence partly withheld): f1 bacteriophage origin of replication; arrow indicates direction of (+) strand synthesis
   2107..2211    +  promoter       AmpR promoter: bla
   2213..2570    +  promoter       SV40 promoter: SV40 enhancer and early promoter
   2605..3399    +  CDS            NeoR/KanR: aminoglycoside phosphotransferase from Tn5; aph(3')-II (or nptII); confers resistance to neomycin, kanamycin, and G418 (Geneticin®)
   3420..3572    +  CDS            ble (fragment): BLE_KLEPN - Experimental evidence at protein level: Swiss-Prot protein existence level 1. Binding protein with a strong affinity to the bleomycin family of antibiotics. Binds to CL990; an antimitotic-antibiotic compound. From Klebsiella pneumoniae.
   3631..3678    +  polyA_signal   HSV TK poly(A) signal: herpes simplex virus thymidine kinase polyadenylation signal (Cole and Stacy, 1985)
   3769..3785    -  polyA_signal   bGH poly(A) signal (fragment): bovine growth hormone polyadenylation signal
   4007..4595    +  rep_origin     ori: high-copy-number ColE1/pMB1/pBR322/pUC origin of replication
   4710..4769    +  enhancer       CMV enhancer (fragment): human cytomegalovirus immediate early enhancer
