[The description below was written by a language model from this plasmid's Addgene catalogue record and pLannotate feature annotations shown in this document.]
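Description:
pEGFP-N1-1x is a mammalian expression plasmid built on the pEGFP-N1 backbone that produces an EGFP mRNA carrying a single copy of a 50-base sequence. According to the associated publication title, that sequence serves as a target for molecular beacon probes in live-cell, single-molecule RNA imaging. The plasmid replicates in bacteria from a high-copy ColE1/pUC-type origin and also carries an f1 origin. A single NeoR/KanR (Tn5 aminoglycoside phosphotransferase) gene provides both selections. A bacterial bla-type promoter drives it for kanamycin resistance in E. coli, and the SV40 enhancer/early promoter, with an HSV TK polyadenylation signal, drives it for G418 selection in mammalian cells.

The expression cassette consists of the human CMV immediate-early enhancer and promoter, a remnant of the multiple cloning site, the GFP open reading frame and the SV40 poly(A) signal. The automated annotation labels the reporter as mEGFP (the monomerizing A206K variant), whereas the catalogue describes it simply as EGFP, so the exact variant should be checked against the sequence. The 50-base repeat is not annotated as a feature. The record does not give the cloning sites or the position of the repeat, though the purpose statement implies that it lies within the EGFP transcript. Short hits to SV40 large T antigen, ble and the bGH poly(A) signal are fragmentary matches, probably in flanking backbone sequence rather than functional elements.

The "1x" name and the publication's emphasis on minimal target engineering suggest use in testing how few repeats suffice to detect a transcript, with GFP fluorescence as an independent indicator of expression. The record does not list any related constructs.
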