Addgene plasmid #172281: pEGFP-N1-1x
Purpose: Expressing EGFP mRNA fused with 1 tandem repeat of a 50-base sequence
Depositing lab: Antony K Chen. Depositing organization: Peking University. Publication: A molecular beacon-based approach for live-cell imaging of RNA transcripts with minimal target engineering at the single-molecule level. Chen M, Ma Z, Wu X, Mao S, Yang Y, Tan J, Krueger CJ, Chen AK. Sci Rep. 2017 May 8;7(1):1550. doi: 10.1038/s41598-017-01740-1. PubMed 28484218.
Backbone
  Vector backbone: pEGFP-N1
  Vector type: Mammalian Expression
  Selectable markers: Neomycin (select with G418)
Growth in bacteria
  Bacterial resistance: Kanamycin, 50 μg/mL
  Growth temperature: 30°C
  Growth strain: NEB Stable
  Copy number: High Copy
Gene/Insert
  Gene/Insert name: EGFP-N1-1x
  Species: H. sapiens (human)
  Promoter: CMV
  Cloning method: Restriction Enzyme; 5′ cloning site unknown (unknown if destroyed); 3′ cloning site unknown (unknown if destroyed)
  Sequencing primers: 5′ CMV-F; 3′ SV40pA-R
Terms and licenses: Academic/Nonprofit Terms; Industry Terms: Not Available to Industry
How to cite: pEGFP-N1-1x was a gift from Antony K Chen (Addgene plasmid # 172281 ; http://n2t.net/addgene:172281 ; RRID:Addgene_172281)
