>Addgene plasmid #172281 | pEGFP-N1-1x | depositor partial sequence | sequence record 334112 | EGFP-N1-1x
CAGGAGTTGTGTTTGTGGACGAAGAGCACCAGCCAGCTGATCGACCTCGAGCCGAGGGATCCACCGGTCG
CCACCATGGTGAGCAAGGGCGAGGAGCTGTTCACCGGGGTGGTGCCCATCCTGGTCGAGCTGGACGGCGA
CGTAAACGGCCACAAGTTCAGCGTGTCCGGCGAGGGCGAGGGCGATGCCACCTACGGCAAGCTGACCCTG
AAGTTCATCTGCACCACCGGCAAGCTGCCCGTGCCCTGGCCCACCCTCGTGACCACCCTGACCTACGGCG
TGCAGTGCTTCAGCCGCTACCCCGACCACATGAAGCAGCACGACTTCTTCAAGTCCGCCATGCCCGAAGG
CTACGTCCAGGAGCGCACCATCTTCTTCAAGGACGACGGCAACTACAAGACCCGCGCCGAGGTGAAGTTC
GAGGGCGACACCCTGGTGAACCGCATCGAGCTGAAGGGCATCGACTTCAAGGAGGACGGCAACATCCTGG
GGCACAAGCTGGAGTACAACTACAACAGCCACAACGTCTATATCATGGCCGACAAGCAGAAGAACGGCAT
CAAGGTGAACTTCAAGATCCGCCACAACATCGAGGACGGCAGCGTGCAGCTCGCCGACCACTACCAGCAG
AACACCCCCATCGGCGACGGCCCCGTGCTGCTGCCCGACAACCACTACCTGAGCACCCAGTCCAAGCTGA
GCAAAGACCCCAACGAGAAGCGCGATCACATGGTCCTGCTGGAGTTCGTGACCGCCGCCGGGATCACTCT
CGGCATGGACGAGCTGTACAAGTAA
